Addgene plasmid #70417: R777-E133 Hs.MLST8
Purpose: Gateway ORF clone of human MLST8 [NM_022372.4] with stop codon (for native or N-terminal fusions)
Depositing lab: Dominic Esposito. Depositing organization: National Cancer Institute (NCI).
Backbone
  Vector backbone: pDonor-255
  Backbone size w/o insert (bp): 2693
  Vector type: Gateway Entry Clone
Growth in bacteria
  Bacterial resistance: Spectinomycin, 50 μg/mL
  Growth temperature: 37°C
  Growth strain: DH10B
  Copy number: High Copy
Gene/Insert
  Gene/Insert name: MLST8 (alt name: NM_022372.4)
  Species: H. sapiens (human)
  Insert size (bp): 981
  Entrez Gene: MLST8 (a.k.a. GBL, GbetaL, LST8, POP3, WAT1)
  Cloning method: Gateway Cloning
  Sequencing primers: 5′ M13F 23-mer (5'-CCCAGTCACGACGTTGTAAAACG); 3′ attLR 23-mer (5'-TAACATCAGAGATTTTGAGACAC)
Terms and licenses: Academic/Nonprofit Terms; Industry Terms: Not Available to Industry
How to cite: R777-E133 Hs.MLST8 was a gift from Dominic Esposito (Addgene plasmid # 70417 ; http://n2t.net/addgene:70417 ; RRID:Addgene_70417)
