[The description below was written by a language model from this plasmid's Addgene catalogue record and pLannotate feature annotations shown in this document.]
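Description:
R777-E133 Hs.MLST8 is a Gateway entry clone built on the pDonor-255 backbone, carrying the human MLST8 open reading frame (reference transcript NM_022372.4) for transfer into destination vectors. It is a small bacterial plasmid of about 3.7 kb, maintained at high copy number in E. coli through a ColE1/pUC-type origin and selected with spectinomycin via the aadA aminoglycoside adenylyltransferase gene (SmR). The annotation places a fragment of a class 1 integron Pc promoter and a short gentamicin-resistance gene remnant just upstream of this marker. It also picks up small lacZα and lacI fragments, which appear to be backbone remnants, and rrnB T1 and T2 terminators, which help insulate the cloning region from read-through transcription.

The 981 bp insert encodes MLST8 (also known as GβL or LST8), a subunit of both the mTORC1 and mTORC2 complexes that regulate cell growth and survival in response to nutrients and hormonal signals. The ORF is flanked by attL recombination sites, so it can be moved by an LR Clonase reaction into any compatible destination vector. The automated annotation labels the upstream site as attL3 and the downstream one as a partial attL2, so the exact identity of the upstream site should be checked against the sequence. The entry clone has no promoter driving the ORF; expression elements are supplied by the destination vector. Because the native stop codon is retained, the clone suits expression of untagged protein or N-terminal fusions, but not C-terminal tags.
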