Features (pLannotate 1.2.2; 11 found; start..end, strand, type, name):
     18..54      -  CDS            lacZα (fragment): LacZα fragment of β-galactosidase; lacZ fragment
     85..180     +  protein_bind   attL3: mutant version of attL; recombination site for the Gateway® LR reaction LR Clonase™
    186..1163    +  CDS            MLST8: LST8_HUMAN - Also known as GBL, LST8. Experimental evidence at protein level: Swiss-Prot protein existence level 1. Subunit of both mTORC1 and mTORC2, which regulates cell growth and survival in response to nutrient and hormonal signals. mTORC1 is activated in response to growth factors or amino acids. Growth factor-stimulated mTORC1 activation involves a AKT1-mediated phosphorylation of TSC1-TSC2, which leads to the activation of the RHEB GTPase that potently activates the protein kinase activity of mTORC1. Amino acid-signaling to mTORC1 requires its relocalization to the lysosomes mediated b
   1171..1264    -  protein_bind   attL2 (fragment): mutant version of attL; recombination site for the Gateway® LR reaction LR Clonase™
   1379..1402    +  promoter       Pc promoter (fragment): intI1 (promoter lies within the coding sequence); class 1 integron promoter
   1578..1634    +  CDS            GmR (fragment): gentamycin acetyltransferase; aacC1; confers resistance to gentamycin
   1641..2432    +  CDS            SmR: aminoglycoside adenylyltransferase (Murphy, 1985); aadA; confers resistance to spectinomycin and streptomycin
   2525..3113    +  rep_origin     ori: high-copy-number ColE1/pMB1/pBR322/pUC origin of replication
   3296..3388    +  CDS            lacI (fragment): lac repressor; lacI; The lac repressor binds to the lac operator to inhibit transcription in E. coli. This inhibition can be relieved by adding lactose or isopropyl-β-D-thiogalactopyranoside (IPTG).
   3443..3470    -  terminator     rrnB T2 terminator: transcription terminator T2 from the E. coli rrnB gene
   3602..3645    +  terminator     rrnB T1 terminator: Escherichia coli rrnB; transcription terminator T1 from the E. coli rrnB gene
>Addgene plasmid #70417 | R777-E133 Hs.MLST8 | depositor full sequence | sequence record 125866 | Full Sequence
TTAACGCTAGCATGGATGTTTTCCCAGTCACGACGTTGTAAAACGACGGCCAGTCTTAAAATTCGAGCTC
GGTCCGAGGATCCGAAATAATGATTTTATTTTGACTGATAGTGACCTGTTCGTTGCAACAAATTGATAAG
CAATGCTTTTTTATAATGCCAACTTTGTACAAAAAAGTTGGCACCATGAACACCTCCCCAGGCACGGTGG
GCAGTGACCCGGTCATCCTGGCCACTGCAGGCTACGACCACACCGTGCGCTTCTGGCAGGCCCACAGCGG
CATCTGCACCCGGACGGTGCAGCACCAGGACTCCCAGGTGAATGCCTTGGAGGTCACACCGGACCGCAGC
ATGATTGCTGCTGCAGGTTACCAGCACATCCGCATGTATGATCTCAACTCCAATAACCCTAACCCCATCA
TCAGCTACGACGGCGTCAACAAGAACATCGCGTCTGTGGGCTTCCACGAAGACGGCCGCTGGATGTACAC
GGGCGGCGAGGACTGCACAGCCAGGATCTGGGACCTCAGGTCCCGGAACCTGCAGTGCCAGCGGATCTTC
CAGGTGAACGCACCCATTAACTGCGTGTGCCTGCACCCCAACCAGGCAGAGCTCATCGTGGGTGACCAGA
GCGGGGCTATCCACATCTGGGACTTGAAAACAGACCACAACGAGCAGCTGATCCCTGAGCCCGAGGTCTC
CATCACGTCCGCCCACATCGATCCCGACGCCAGCTACATGGCAGCTGTCAATAGCACCGGAAACTGCTAT
GTCTGGAATCTGACGGGGGGCATTGGTGACGAGGTGACCCAGCTCATCCCCAAGACTAAGATCCCTGCCC
ACACGCGCTACGCCCTGCAGTGTCGCTTCAGCCCCGACTCCACGCTCCTCGCCACCTGCTCGGCTGATCA
GACGTGCAAGATCTGGAGGACGTCCAACTTCTCCCTGATGACGGAGCTGAGCATCAAGAGCGGCAACCCC
GGGGAGTCCTCCCGCGGCTGGATGTGGGGCTGCGCCTTCTCGGGGGACTCCCAGTACATCGTCACTGCTT
CCTCGGACAACCTGGCCCGGCTCTGGTGTGTGGAGACTGGAGAGATCAAGAGAGAGTATGGCGGCCACCA
GAAGGCTGTTGTCTGCCTGGCCTTCAATGACAGTGTGCTGGGCTAATCAACTTTCTTGTACAAAGTTGGC
ATTATAGGAAAGCATTGCTTATCAATTTGTTGCAACGAACAGGTCACTATCAGTCAAAATAAAATCATTA
TTTGCATGCAAGCTTAGATCCTCTAGACCAGCCAGGACAGAAATGCCTCGACTTCGCTGCTACCCAAGGT
TGCCGGGTGACGCACACCGTGGAAACGGATGAAGGCACGAACCCAGTGGACATAAGCCTGTTCGGTTCGT
AAGCTGTAATGCAAGTAGCGTATGCGCTCACGCAACTGGTCCAGAACCTTGACCGAACGCAGCGGTGGTA
ACGGCGCAGTGGCGGTTTTCATGGCTTGTTATGACTGTTTTTTTGGGGTACAGTCTATGCCTCGGGCATC
CAAGCAGCAAGCGCGTTACGCCGTGGGTCGATGTTTGATGTTATGGAGCAGCAACGATGTTACGCAGCAG
GGCAGTCGCCCTAAAACAAAGTTAAACATTATGAGGGAAGCGGTGATCGCCGAAGTATCGACTCAACTAT
CAGAGGTAGTTGGCGTCATCGAGCGCCATCTCGAACCGACGTTGCTGGCCGTACATTTGTACGGCTCCGC
AGTGGATGGCGGCCTGAAGCCACACAGTGATATTGATTTGCTGGTTACGGTGACCGTAAGGCTTGATGAA
ACAACGCGGCGAGCTTTGATCAACGACCTTTTGGAAACTTCGGCTTCCCCTGGAGAGAGCGAGATTCTCC
GCGCTGTAGAAGTCACCATTGTTGTGCACGACGACATCATTCCGTGGCGTTATCCAGCTAAGCGCGAACT
GCAATTTGGAGAATGGCAGCGCAATGACATTCTTGCAGGTATCTTCGAGCCAGCCACGATCGACATTGAT
CTGGCTATCTTGCTGACAAAAGCAAGAGAACATAGCGTTGCCTTGGTAGGTCCAGCGGCGGAGGAACTCT
TTGATCCGGTTCCTGAACAGGATCTATTTGAGGCGCTAAATGAAACCTTAACGCTATGGAACTCGCCGCC
CGACTGGGCTGGCGATGAGCGAAATGTAGTGCTTACGTTGTCCCGCATTTGGTACAGCGCAGTAACCGGC
AAAATCGCGCCGAAGGATGTCGCTGCCGACTGGGCAATGGAGCGCCTGCCGGCCCAGTATCAGCCCGTCA
TACTTGAAGCTAGACAGGCTTATCTTGGACAAGAAGAAGATCGCTTGGCCTCGCGCGCAGATCAGTTGGA
AGAATTTGTCCACTACGTGAAAGGCGAGATCACCAAGGTAGTCGGCAAATAACCCTCGAGCCACCCATGA
CCAAAATCCCTTAACGTGAGTTACGCGTCGTTCCACTGAGCGTCAGACCCCGTAGAAAAGATCAAAGGAT
CTTCTTGAGATCCTTTTTTTCTGCGCGTAATCTGCTGCTTGCAAACAAAAAAACCACCGCTACCAGCGGT
GGTTTGTTTGCCGGATCAAGAGCTACCAACTCTTTTTCCGAAGGTAACTGGCTTCAGCAGAGCGCAGATA
CCAAATACTGTCCTTCTAGTGTAGCCGTAGTTAGGCCACCACTTCAAGAACTCTGTAGCACCGCCTACAT
ACCTCGCTCTGCTAATCCTGTTACCAGTGGCTGCTGCCAGTGGCGATAAGTCGTGTCTTACCGGGTTGGA
CTCAAGACGATAGTTACCGGATAAGGCGCAGCGGTCGGGCTGAACGGGGGGTTCGTGCACACAGCCCAGC
TTGGAGCGAACGACCTACACCGAACTGAGATACCTACAGCGTGAGCATTGAGAAAGCGCCACGCTTCCCG
AAGGGAGAAAGGCGGACAGGTATCCGGTAAGCGGCAGGGTCGGAACAGGAGAGCGCACGAGGGAGCTTCC
AGGGGGAAACGCCTGGTATCTTTATAGTCCTGTCGGGTTTCGCCACCTCTGACTTGAGCGTCGATTTTTG
TGATGCTCGTCAGGGGGGCGGAGCCTATGGAAAAACGCCAGCAACGCGGCCTTTTTACGGTTCCTGGCCT
TTTGCTGGCCTTTTGCTCACATGTTCTTTCCTGCGTTATCCCCTGATTCTGTGGATAACCGTATTACCGC
CTTTGAGTGAGCTGATACCGCTCGCCGCAGCCGAACGACCGAGCGCAGCGAGTCAGTGAGCGAGGAAGCG
GAAGAGCGCCCAATACGCAAACCGCCTCTCCCCGCGCGTTGGCCGATTCATTAATGCAGCTGGCACGACA
GGTTTCCCGACTGGAAAGCGGGCAGTGAGCGCAACGCAATTAATACGCGTACCGCTAGCCAGGAAGAGTT
TGTAGAAACGCAAAAAGGCCATCCGTCAGGATGGCCTTCTGCTTAGTTTGATGCCTGGCAGTTTATGGCG
GGCGTCCTGCCCGCCACCCTCCGGGCCGTTGCTTCACAACGTTCAAATCCGCTCCCGGCGGATTTGTCCT
ACTCAGGAGAGCGTTCACCGACAAACAACAGATAAAACGAAAGGCCCAGTCTTCCGACTGAGCCTTTCGT
TTTATTTGATGCCTGGCAGTTCCCTACTCTCGCG
