>Addgene plasmid #70417 | R777-E133 Hs.MLST8 | addgene partial sequence | sequence record 132344 | pCR8_R1 5'-cgaaccgaacaggcttatgt-3'
GGTGTGCGTCACCCGGCAACCTTGGGTAGCAGCGAAGTCGAGGCATTTCTGTCCTGGCTGGTCTAGAGGA
TCTAAGCTTGCATGCAAATAATGATTTTATTTTGACTGATAGTGACCTGTTCGTTGCAACAAATTGATAA
GCAATGCTTTCCTATAATGCCAACTTTGTACAAGAAAGTTGATTAGCCCAGCACACTGTCATTGAAGGCC
AGGCAGACAACAGCCTTCTGGTGGCCGCCATACTCTCTCTTGATCTCTCCAGTCTCCACACACCAGAGCC
GGGCCAGGTTGTCCGAGGAAGCAGTGACGATGTACTGGGAGTCCCCCGAGAAGGCGCAGCCCCACATCCA
GCCGCGGGAGGACTCCCCGGGGTTGCCGCTCTTGATGCTCAGCTCCGTCATCAGGGAGAAGTTGGACGTC
CTCCAGATCTTGCACGTCTGATCAGCCGAGCAGGTGGCGAGGAGCGTGGAGTCGGGGCTGAAGCGACACT
GCAGGGCGTAGCGCGTGTGGGCAGGGATCTTAGTCTTGGGGATGAGCTGGGTCACCTCGTCACCAATGCC
CCCCGTCAGATTCCAGACATAGCAGTTTCCGGTGCTATTGACAGCTGCCATGTAGCTGGCGTCGGGATCG
ATGTGGGCGGACGTGATGGAGACCTCGGGCTCAGGGATCAGCTGCTCGTTGTGGTCTGTTTTCAAGTCCC
AGATGTGGATAGCCCCGCTCTGGTCACCCACGATGAGCTCTGCCTGGTTGGGGTGCAGGCACACGCAGTT
AATGGGTGCGTTCACCTGGAAGATCCGCTGGCACTGCAGGTTCCGGGACCTGAGGTCCCAGATCCTGGCT
GTGCAGTCCTCGCCGCCCGTGTACATCCAGCGGCCGTCTTCGTGGAAGCCCACAGACGCGATGTTCTTGT
TGACGCCGTCGTAGCTGATGATGGGGTTAGGGTTATTGGAGTTGAGATCATACATGCGGATGTGCTGGTA
ACCTGCAGCAGCAATCATGCTGCGGTCCGG
